>Addgene plasmid #41587 | pCAGGS-Flag-hsDicer (E1564A) | depositor partial sequence | sequence record 56511 | cDNA insert sequenced.  Backbone not sequence but based on public data.
GTCGACATTGATTATTGACTAGTTATTAATAGTAATCAATTACGGGGTCATTAGTTCATAGCCCATATAT
GGAGTTCCGCGTTACATAACTTACGGTAAATGGCCCGCCTGGCTGACCGCCCAACGACCCCCGCCCATTG
ACGTCAATAATGACGTATGTTCCCATAGTAACGCCAATAGGGACTTTCCATTGACGTCAATGGGTGGACT
ATTTACGGTAAACTGCCCACTTGGCAGTACATCAAGTGTATCATATGCCAAGTACGCCCCCTATTGACGT
CAATGACGGTAAATGGCCCGCCTGGCATTATGCCCAGTACATGACCTTATGGGACTTTCCTACTTGGCAG
TACATCTACGTATTAGTCATCGCTATTACCATGGGTCGAGGTGAGCCCCACGTTCTGCTTCACTCTCCCC
ATCTCCCCCCCCTCCCCACCCCCAATTTTGTATTTATTTATTTTTTAATTATTTTGTGCAGCGATGGGGG
CGGGGGGGGGGGGGGCGCGCGCCAGGCGGGGCGGGGCGGGGCGAGGGGCGGGGCGGGGCGAGGCGGAGAG
GTGCGGCGGCAGCCAATCAGAGCGGCGCGCTCCGAAAGTTTCCTTTTATGGCGAGGCGGCGGCGGCGGCG
GCCCTATAAAAAGCGAAGCGCGCGGCGGGCGGGAGTCGCTGCGTTGCCTTCGCCCCGTGCCCCGCTCCGC
GCCGCCTCGCGCCGCCCGCCCCGGCTCTGACTGACCGCGTTACTCCCACAGGTGAGCGGGCGGGACGGCC
CTTCTCCTCCGGGCTGTAATTAGCGCTTGGTTTAATGACGGCTCGTTTCTTTTCTGTGGCTGCGTGAAAG
CCTTAAAGGGCTCCGGGAGGGCCCTTTGTGCGGGGGGGAGCGGCTCGGGGGGTGCGTGCGTGTGTGTGTG
CGTGGGGAGCGCCGCGTGCGGCCCGCGCTGCCCGGCGGCTGTGAGCGCTGCGGGCGCGGCGCGGGGCTTT
GTGCGCTCCGCGTGTGCGCGAGGGGAGCGCGGCCGGGGGCGGTGCCCCGCGGTGCGGGGGGGCTGCGAGG
GGAACAAAGGCTGCGTGCGGGGTGTGTGCGTGGGGGGGTGAGCAGGGGGTGTGGGCGCGGCGGTCGGGCT
GTAACCCCCCCCTGCACCCCCCTCCCCGAGTTGCTGAGCACGGCCCGGCTTCGGGTGCGGGGCTCCGTAC
GGGGCGTGGCGCGGGGCTCGCCGTGCCGGGCGGGGGGTGGCGGCAGGTGGGGGTGCCGGGCGGGGCGGGG
CCGCCTCGGGCCGGGGAGGGCTCGGGGGAGGGGCGCGGCGGCCCCCGGAGCGCCGGCGGCTGTCGAGGCG
CGGCGAGCCGCAGCCATTGCCTTTTATGGTAATCGTGCGAGAGGGCGCAGGGACTTCCTTTGTCCCAAAT
CTGTGCGGAGCCGAAATCTGGGAGGCGCCGCCGCACCCCCTCTAGCGGGCGCGGGGCGAAGCGGTGCGGC
GCCGGCAGGAAGGAAATGGGCGGGGAGGGCCTTCGTGCGTCGCCGCGCCGCCGTCCCCTTCTCCCTCTCC
AGCCTCGGGGCTGTCCGCGGGGGGACGGCTGCCTTCGGGGGGGACGGGGCAGGGCGGGGTTCGGCTTCTG
GCGTGTGACCGGCGGCTCTAGAGCCTCTGCTAACCATGTTCATGCCTTCTTCTTTTTCCTACAGCTCCTG
GGCAACGTGCTGGTTATTGTGCTGTCTCATCATTTTGGCAAAGAATTCTCGAGATTGATCTACCATGGAC
TACAAAGACGATGACGACAAGCTTAAAAGCCCTGCTTTGCAACCCCTCAGCATGGCAGGCCTGCAGCTCA
TGACCCCTGCTTCCTCACCAATGGGTCCTTTCTTTGGACTGCCATGGCAACAAGAAGCAATTCATGATAA
CATTTATACGCCAAGAAAATATCAGGTTGAACTGCTTGAAGCAGCTCTGGATCATAATACCATCGTCTGT
TTAAACACTGGCTCAGGGAAGACATTTATTGCAGTACTACTCACTAAAGAGCTGTCCTATCAGATCAGGG
GAGACTTCAGCAGAAATGGAAAAAGGACGGTGTTCTTGGTCAACTCTGCAAACCAGGTTGCTCAACAAGT
GTCAGCTGTCAGAACTCATTCAGATCTCAAGGTTGGGGAATACTCAAACCTAGAAGTAAATGCATCTTGG
ACAAAAGAGAGATGGAACCAAGAGTTTACTAAGCACCAGGTTCTCATTATGACTTGCTATGTCGCCTTGA
ATGTTTTGAAAAATGGTTACTTATCACTGTCAGACATTAACCTTTTGGTGTTTGATGAGTGTCATCTTGC
AATCCTAGACCACCCCTATCGAGAAATTATGAAGCTCTGTGAAAATTGTCCATCATGTCCTCGCATTTTG
GGACTAACTGCTTCCATTTTAAATGGGAAATGTGATCCAGAGGAATTGGAAGAAAAGATTCAGAAACTAG
AGAAAATTCTTAAGAGTAATGCTGAAACTGCAACTGACCTGGTGGTCTTAGACAGGTATACTTCTCAGCC
ATGTGAGATTGTGGTGGATTGTGGACCATTTACTGACAGAAGTGGGCTTTATGAAAGACTGCTGATGGAA
TTAGAAGAAGCACTTAATTTTATCAATGATTGTAATATATCTGTACATTCAAAAGAAAGAGATTCTACTT
TAATTTCGAAACAGATACTATCAGACTGTCGTGCCGTATTGGTAGTTCTGGGACCCTGGTGTGCAGATAA
AGTAGCTGGAATGATGGTAAGAGAACTACAGAAATACATCAAACATGAGCAAGAGGAGCTGCACAGGAAA
TTTTTATTGTTTACAGACACTTTCCTAAGGAAAATACATGCACTATGTGAAGAGCACTTCTCACCTGCCT
CACTTGACCTGAAATTTGTAACTCCTAAAGTAATCAAACTGCTCGAAATCTTACGCAAATATAAACCATA
TGAGCGACAGCAGTTTGAAAGCGTTGAGTGGTATAATAATAGAAATCAGGATAATTATGTGTCATGGAGT
GATTCTGAGGATGATGATGAGGATGAAGAAATTGAAGAAAAAGAGAAGCCAGAGACAAATTTTCCTTCTC
CTTTTACCAACATTTTGTGCGGAATTATTTTTGTGGAAAGAAGATACACAGCAGTTGTCTTAAACAGATT
GATAAAGGAAGCTGGCAAACAAGATCCAGAGCTGGCTTATATCAGTAGCAATTTCATAACTGGACATGGC
ATTGGGAAGAATCAGCCTCGCAACAAACAGATGGAAGCAGAATTCAGAAAACAGGAAGAGGTACTTAGGA
AATTTCGAGCACATGAGACCAACCTGCTTATTGCAACAAGTATTGTAGAAGAGGGTGTTGATATACCAAA
ATGCAACTTGGTGGTTCGTTTTGATTTGCCCACAGAATATCGATCCTATGTTCAATCTAAAGGAAGAGCA
AGGGCACCCATCTCTAATTATATAATGTTAGCGGATACAGACAAAATAAAAAGTTTTGAAGAAGACCTTA
AAACCTACAAAGCTATTGAAAAGATCTTGAGAAACAAGTGTTCCAAGTCGGTTGATACTGGTGAGACTGA
CATTGATCCTGTCATGGATGATGATGACGTTTTCCCACCATATGTGTTGAGGCCTGACGATGGTGGTCCA
CGAGTCACAATCAACACGGCCATTGGACACATCAATAGATACTGTGCTAGATTACCAAGTGATCCGTTTA
CTCATCTAGCTCCTAAATGCAGAACCCGAGAGTTGCCTGATGGTACATTTTATTCAACTCTTTATCTGCC
AATTAACTCACCTCTTCGAGCCTCCATTGTTGGTCCACCAATGAGCTGTGTACGATTGGCTGAAAGAGTT
GTAGCTCTCATTTGCTGTGAGAAACTGCACAAAATTGGCGAACTGGATGACCATTTGATGCCAGTTGGGA
AAGAGACTGTTAAATATGAAGAGGAGCTTGATTTGCATGATGAAGAAGAGACCAGTGTTCCAGGAAGACC
AGGTTCCACGAAACGAAGGCAGTGCTACCCAAAAGCAATTCCAGAGTGTTTGAGGGATAGTTATCCCAGA
CCTGATCAGCCCTGTTACCTGTATGTGATAGGAATGGTTTTAACTACACCTTTACCTGATGAACTCAACT
TTAGAAGGCGGAAGCTCTATCCTCCTGAAGATACCACAAGATGCTTTGGAATACTGACGGCCAAACCCAT
ACCTCAGATTCCACACTTTCCTGTGTACACACGCTCTGGAGAGGTTACCATATCCATTGAGTTGAAGAAG
TCTGGTTTCATGTTGTCTCTACAAATGCTTGAGTTGATTACAAGACTTCACCAGTATATATTCTCACATA
TTCTTCGGCTTGAAAAACCTGCACTAGAATTTAAACCTACAGACGCTGATTCAGCATACTGTGTTCTACC
TCTTAATGTTGTTAATGACTCCAGCACTTTGGATATTGACTTTAAATTCATGGAAGATATTGAGAAGTCT
GAAGCTCGCATAGGCATTCCCAGTACAAAGTATACAAAAGAAACACCCTTTGTTTTTAAATTAGAAGATT
ACCAAGATGCCGTTATCATTCCAAGATATCGCAATTTTGATCAGCCTCATCGATTTTATGTAGCTGATGT
GTACACTGATCTTACCCCACTCAGTAAATTTCCTTCCCCTGAGTATGAAACTTTTGCAGAATATTATAAA
ACAAAGTACAACCTTGACCTAACCAATCTCAACCAGCCACTGCTGGATGTGGACCACACATCTTCAAGAC
TTAATCTTTTGACACCTCGACATTTGAATCAGAAGGGGAAAGCGCTTCCTTTAAGCAGTGCTGAGAAGAG
GAAAGCCAAATGGGAAAGTCTGCAGAATAAACAGATACTGGTTCCAGAACTCTGTGCTATACATCCAATT
CCAGCATCACTGTGGAGAAAAGCTGTTTGTCTCCCCAGCATACTTTATCGCCTTCACTGCCTTTTGACTG
CAGAGGAGCTAAGAGCCCAGACTGCCAGCGATGCTGGCGTGGGAGTCAGATCACTTCCTGCGGATTTTAG
ATACCCTAACTTAGACTTCGGGTGGAAAAAATCTATTGACAGCAAATCTTTCATCTCAATTTCTAACTCC
TCTTCAGCTGAAAATGATAATTACTGTAAGCACAGCACAATTGTCCCTGAAAATGCTGCACATCAAGGTG
CTAATAGAACCTCCTCTCTAGAAAATCATGACCAAATGTCTGTGAACTGCAGAACGTTGCTCAGCGAGTC
CCCTGGTAAGCTCCACGTTGAAGTTTCAGCAGATCTTACAGCAATTAATGGTCTTTCTTACAATCAAAAT
CTCGCCAATGGCAGTTATGATTTAGCTAACAGAGACTTTTGCCAAGGAAATCAGCTAAATTACTACAAGC
AGGAAATACCCGTGCAACCAACTACCTCATATTCCATTCAGAATTTATACAGTTACGAGAACCAGCCCCA
GCCCAGCGATGAATGTACTCTCCTGAGTAATAAATACCTTGATGGAAATGCTAACAAATCTACCTCAGAT
GGAAGTCCTGTGATGGCCGTAATGCCTGGTACGACAGACACTATTCAAGTGCTCAAGGGCAGGATGGATT
CTGAGCAGAGCCCTTCTATTGGGTACTCCTCAAGGACTCTTGGCCCCAATCCTGGACTTATTCTTCAGGC
TTTGACTCTGTCAAACGCTAGTGATGGATTTAACCTGGAGCGGCTTGAAATGCTTGGCGACTCCTTTTTA
AAGCATGCCATCACCACATATCTATTTTGCACTTACCCTGATGCGCATGAGGGCCGCCTTTCATATATGA
GAAGCAAAAAGGTCAGCAACTGTAATCTGTATCGCCTTGGAAAAAAGAAGGGACTACCCAGCCGCATGGT
GGTGTCAATATTTGATCCCCCTGTGAATTGGCTTCCTCCTGGTTATGTAGTAAATCAAGACAAAAGCAAC
ACAGATAAATGGGAAAAAGATGAAATGACAAAAGACTGCATGCTGGCGAATGGCAAACTGGATGAGGATT
ACGAGGAGGAGGATGAGGAGGAGGAGAGCCTGATGTGGAGGGCTCCGAAGGAAGAGGCTGACTATGAAGA
TGATTTCCTGGAGTATGATCAGGAACATATCAGATTTATAGATAATATGTTAATGGGGTCAGGAGCTTTT
GTAAAGAAAATCTCTCTTTCTCCTTTTTCAACCACTGATTCTGCATATGAATGGAAAATGCCCAAAAAAT
CCTCCTTAGGTAGTATGCCATTTTCATCAGATTTTGAGGATTTTGACTACAGCTCTTGGGATGCAATGTG
CTATCTGGATCCTAGCAAAGCTGTTGAAGAAGATGACTTTGTGGTGGGGTTCTGGAATCCATCAGAAGAA
AACTGTGGTGTTGACACGGGAAAGCAGTCCATTTCTTACGACTTGCACACTGAGCAGTGTATTGCTGACA
AAAGCATAGCGGACTGTGTGGCAGCCCTGCTGGGCTGCTATTTAACCAGCTGTGGGGAGAGGGCTGCTCA
GCTTTTCCTCTGTTCACTGGGGCTGAAGGTGCTCCCGGTAATTAAAAGGACTGATCGGGAAAAGGCCCTG
TGCCCTACTCGGGAGAATTTCAACAGCCAACAAAAGAACCTTTCAGTGAGCTGTGCTGCTGCTTCTGTGG
CCAGTTCACGCTCTTCTGTATTGAAAGACTCGGAATATGGTTGTTTGAAGATTCCACCAAGATGTATGTT
TGATCATCCAGATGCAGATAAAACACTGAATCACCTTATATCGGGGTTTGAAAATTTTGAAAAGAAAATC
AACTACAGATTCAAGAATAAGGCTTACCTTCTCCAGGCTTTTACACATGCCTCCTACCACTACAATACTA
TCACTGATTGTTACCAGCGCTTAGAATTCCTGGGAGATGCGATTTTGGACTACCTCATAACCAAGCACCT
TTATGAAGACCCGCGGCAGCACTCCCCGGGGGTCCTGACAGACCTGCGGTCTGCCCTGGTCAACAACACC
ATCTTTGCATCGCTGGCTGTAAAGTACGACTACCACAAGTACTTCAAAGCTGTCTCTCCTGAGCTCTTCC
ATGTCATTGATGACTTTGTGCAGTTTCAGCTTGAGAAGAATGAAATGCAAGGAATGGATTCTGAGCTTAG
GAGATCTGAGGAGGATGAAGAGAAAGAAGAGGATATTGAAGTTCCAAAGGCCATGGGGGATATTTTTGAG
TCGCTTGCTGGTGCCATTTACATGGATAGTGGGATGTCACTGGAGACAGTCTGGCAGGTGTACTATCCCA
TGATGCGGCCACTAATAGAAAAGTTTTCTGCAAATGTACCCCGTTCCCCTGTGCGAGAATTGCTTGAAAT
GGAACCAGAAACTGCCAAATTTAGCCCGGCTGAGAGAACTTACGACGGGAAGGTCAGAGTCACTGTGGAA
GTAGTAGGAAAGGGGAAATTTAAAGGTGTTGGTCGAAGTTACAGGATTGCCAAATCTGCAGCAGCAAGAA
GAGCCCTCCGAAGCCTCAAAGCTAATCAACCTCAGGTTCCCAATAGCTGAGGTACCAGATCTTTTTCCCT
CTGCCAAAAATTATGGGGACATCATGAAGCCCCTTGAGCATCTGACTTCTGGCTAATAAAGGAAATTTAT
TTTCATTGCAATAGTGTGTTGGAATTTTTTGTGTCTCTCACTCGGAAGGACATATGGGAGGGCAAATCAT
TTAAAACATCAGAATGAGTATTTGGTTTAGAGTTTGGCAACATATGCCCATATGCTGGCTGCCATGAACA
AAGGTTGGCTATAAAGAGGTCATCAGTATATGAAACAGCCCCCTGCTGTCCATTCCTTATTCCATAGAAA
AGCCTTGACTTGAGGTTAGATTTTTTTTATATTTTGTTTTGTGTTATTTTTTTCTTTAACATCCCTAAAA
TTTTCCTTACATGTTTTACTAGCCAGATTTTTCCTCCTCTCCTGACTACTCCCAGTCATAGCTGTCCCTC
TTCTCTTATGGAGATCCCTCGACCTGCAGCCCAAGCTTGGCGTAATCATGGTCATAGCTGTTTCCTGTGT
GAAATTGTTATCCGCTCACAATTCCACACAACATACGAGCCGGAAGCATAAAGTGTAAAGCCTGGGGTGC
CTAATGAGTGAGCTAACTCACATTAATTGCGTTGCGCTCACTGCCCGCTTTCCAGTCGGGAAACCTGTCG
TGCCAGCGGATCCGCATCTCAATTAGTCAGCAACCATAGTCCCGCCCCTAACTCCGCCCATCCCGCCCCT
AACTCCGCCCAGTTCCGCCCATTCTCCGCCCCATGGCTGACTAATTTTTTTTATTTATGCAGAGGCCGAG
GCCGCCTCGGCCTCTGAGCTATTCCAGAAGTAGTGAGGAGGCTTTTTTGGAGGCCTAGGCTTTTGCAAAA
AGCTAACTTGTTTATTGCAGCTTATAATGGTTACAAATAAAGCAATAGCATCACAAATTTCACAAATAAA
GCATTTTTTTCACTGCATTCTAGTTGTGGTTTGTCCAAACTCATCAATGTATCTTATCATGTCTGGATCC
GCTGCATTAATGAATCGGCCAACGCGCGGGGAGAGGCGGTTTGCGTATTGGGCGCTCTTCCGCTTCCTCG
CTCACTGACTCGCTGCGCTCGGTCGTTCGGCTGCGGCGAGCGGTATCAGCTCACTCAAAGGCGGTAATAC
GGTTATCCACAGAATCAGGGGATAACGCAGGAAAGAACATGTGAGCAAAAGGCCAGCAAAAGGCCAGGAA
CCGTAAAAAGGCCGCGTTGCTGGCGTTTTTCCATAGGCTCCGCCCCCCTGACGAGCATCACAAAAATCGA
CGCTCAAGTCAGAGGTGGCGAAACCCGACAGGACTATAAAGATACCAGGCGTTTCCCCCTGGAAGCTCCC
TCGTGCGCTCTCCTGTTCCGACCCTGCCGCTTACCGGATACCTGTCCGCCTTTCTCCCTTCGGGAAGCGT
GGCGCTTTCTCAATGCTCACGCTGTAGGTATCTCAGTTCGGTGTAGGTCGTTCGCTCCAAGCTGGGCTGT
GTGCACGAACCCCCCGTTCAGCCCGACCGCTGCGCCTTATCCGGTAACTATCGTCTTGAGTCCAACCCGG
TAAGACACGACTTATCGCCACTGGCAGCAGCCACTGGTAACAGGATTAGCAGAGCGAGGTATGTAGGCGG
TGCTACAGAGTTCTTGAAGTGGTGGCCTAACTACGGCTACACTAGAAGGACAGTATTTGGTATCTGCGCT
CTGCTGAAGCCAGTTACCTTCGGAAAAAGAGTTGGTAGCTCTTGATCCGGCAAACAAACCACCGCTGGTA
GCGGTGGTTTTTTTGTTTGCAAGCAGCAGATTACGCGCAGAAAAAAAGGATCTCAAGAAGATCCTTTGAT
CTTTTCTACGGGGTCTGACGCTCAGTGGAACGAAAACTCACGTTAAGGGATTTTGGTCATGAGATTATCA
AAAAGGATCTTCACCTAGATCCTTTTAAATTAAAAATGAAGTTTTAAATCAATCTAAAGTATATATGAGT
AAACTTGGTCTGACAGTTACCAATGCTTAATCAGTGAGGCACCTATCTCAGCGATCTGTCTATTTCGTTC
ATCCATAGTTGCCTGACTCCCCGTCGTGTAGATAACTACGATACGGGAGGGCTTACCATCTGGCCCCAGT
GCTGCAATGATACCGCGAGACCCACGCTCACCGGCTCCAGATTTATCAGCAATAAACCAGCCAGCCGGAA
GGGCCGAGCGCAGAAGTGGTCCTGCAACTTTATCCGCCTCCATCCAGTCTATTAATTGTTGCCGGGAAGC
TAGAGTAAGTAGTTCGCCAGTTAATAGTTTGCGCAACGTTGTTGCCATTGCTACAGGCATCGTGGTGTCA
CGCTCGTCGTTTGGTATGGCTTCATTCAGCTCCGGTTCCCAACGATCAAGGCGAGTTACATGATCCCCCA
TGTTGTGCAAAAAAGCGGTTAGCTCCTTCGGTCCTCCGATCGTTGTCAGAAGTAAGTTGGCCGCAGTGTT
ATCACTCATGGTTATGGCAGCACTGCATAATTCTCTTACTGTCATGCCATCCGTAAGATGCTTTTCTGTG
ACTGGTGAGTACTCAACCAAGTCATTCTGAGAATAGTGTATGCGGCGACCGAGTTGCTCTTGCCCGGCGT
CAATACGGGATAATACCGCGCCACATAGCAGAACTTTAAAAGTGCTCATCATTGGAAAACGTTCTTCGGG
GCGAAAACTCTCAAGGATCTTACCGCTGTTGAGATCCAGTTCGATGTAACCCACTCGTGCACCCAACTGA
TCTTCAGCATCTTTTACTTTCACCAGCGTTTCTGGGTGAGCAAAAACAGGAAGGCAAAATGCCGCAAAAA
AGGGAATAAGGGCGACACGGAAATGTTGAATACTCATACTCTTCCTTTTTCAATATTATTGAAGCATTTA
TCAGGGTTATTGTCTCATGAGCGGATACATATTTGAATGTATTTAGAAAAATAAACAAATAGGGGTTCCG
CGCACATTTCCCCGAAAAGTGCCACCTG
