>Addgene plasmid #41587 | pCAGGS-Flag-hsDicer (E1564A) | addgene partial sequence | sequence record 58177 | pCAG_F
GGACTACAAAGACGATGACGACAAGCTTAAAAGCCCTGCTTTGCAACCCCTCAGCATGGCAGGCCTGCAG
CTCATGACCCCTGCTTCCTCACCAATGGGTCCTTTCTTTGGACTGCCATGGCAACAAGAAGCAATTCATG
ATAACATTTATACGCCAAGAAAATATCAGGTTGAACTGCTTGAAGCAGCTCTGGATCATAATACCATCGT
CTGTTTAAACACTGGCTCAGGGAAGACATTTATTGCAGTACTACTCACTAAAGAGCTGTCCTATCAGATC
AGGGGAGACTTCAGCAGAAATGGAAAAAGGACGGTGTTCTTGGTCAACTCTGCAAACCAGGTTGCTCAAC
AAGTGTCAGCTGTCAGAACTCATTCAGATCTCAAGGTTGGGGAATACTCAAACCTAGAAGTAAATGCATC
TTGGACAAAAGAGAGATGGAACCAAGAGTTTACTAAGCACCAGGTTCTCATTATGACTTGCTATGTCGCC
TTGAATGTTTTGAAAAATGGTTACTTATCACTGTCAGACATTAACCTTTTGGTGTTTGATGAGTGTCATC
TTGCAATCCTAGACCACCCCTATCGAGAAATTATGAAGCTCTGTGAAAATTGTCCATCATGTCCTCGCAT
TTTGGGACTAACTGCTTCCATTTTAAATGGGAAATGTGATCCAGAGGAATTGGAAGAAAAGATTCAGAAA
CTAGAGAAAATTCTTAAGAGTAATGCTGAAACTGCNACTGACCTGGTGGTCTTAGACAGGTATACTTCTC
AGCCATGTGAGATTGTGGTGGATTGTGGACCATTTACTGACAGAAGTGGGCTTTATGAAAGACTGCTGAT
GGAATTAGAAGAAGCACTTAATTTTATCAATGA
