>Addgene plasmid #41587 | pCAGGS-Flag-hsDicer (E1564A) | addgene partial sequence | sequence record 58180 | hsDicer-R1 5'-cgatgcaaagatggtgttgt-3'
TGCCGCGGGTCTTCATAAAGGTGCTTGGTTATGAGGTAGTCCAAAATCGCATCTCCCAGGAATTCTAAGC
GCTGGTAACAATCAGTGATAGTATTGTAGTGGTAGGAGGCATGTGTAAAAGCCTGGAGAAGGTAAGCCTT
ATTCTTGAATCTGTAGTTGATTTTCTTTTCAAAATTTTCAAACCCCGATATAAGGTGATTCAGTGTTTTA
TCTGCATCTGGATGATCAAACATACATCTTGGTGGAATCTTCAAACAACCATATTCCGAGTCTTTCAATA
CAGAAGAGCGTGAACTGGCCACAGAAGCAGCAGCACAGCTCACTGAAAGGTTCTTTTGTTGGCTGTTGAA
ATTCTCCCGAGTAGGGCACAGGGCCTTTTCCCGATCAGTCCTTTTAATTACCGGGAGCACCTTCAGCCCC
AGTGAACAGAGGAAAAGCTGAGCAGCCCTCTCCCCACAGCTGGTTAAATAGCAGCCCAGCAGGGCTGCCA
CACAGTCCGCTATGCTTTTGTCAGCAATACACTGCTCAGTGTGCAAGTCGTAAGAAATGGACTGCTTTCC
CGTGTCAACACCACAGTTTTCTTCTGATGGATTCCAGAACCCCACCACAAAGTCATCTTCTTCAACAGCT
TTGCTAGGATCCAGATAGCACATTGCATCCCAAGAGCTGTAGTCAAAATCCTCAAAATCTGATGAAAATG
GCATACTACCTAAGGAGGATTTTTTGGGCATTTTCCATTCATATGCAGAATCAGTGGTTGAAAA
