[The description below was written by a language model from this plasmid's Addgene catalogue record.]
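Description:
pCAGGS-Flag-hsDicer (E1564A) is a mammalian expression plasmid built on the pCAGGS backbone, carrying the human DICER1 coding sequence with an N-terminal Flag epitope tag. The total construct is about 10.5 kb, of which roughly 5.8 kb is the Dicer insert and about 4.8 kb is backbone. It is maintained in E. coli as a high-copy plasmid under ampicillin selection. No mammalian selectable marker is recorded, so it is suited to transient transfection rather than drug selection of stable lines. The record lists the promoter as CMV. pCAGGS vectors conventionally drive expression from the composite CAG promoter, which pairs the CMV immediate-early enhancer with a chicken beta-actin promoter, and this may be what the entry reflects, but no feature table is provided to confirm the regulatory elements.

The insert carries a single point substitution, E1564A, replacing a glutamate with alanine. The record does not state the functional consequence of the mutation. The associated publication is an in vivo structure-function analysis of human Dicer that examines directional processing of precursor miRNAs, which indicates that this plasmid is one of a set of Dicer variants used to test how individual residues contribute to pre-miRNA cleavage. Dicer is the RNase III-family enzyme that cuts precursor hairpins into mature miRNA duplexes, and alanine substitutions of acidic residues are a common way to probe such an enzyme's activity. The Flag tag allows detection or immunoprecipitation of the expressed protein and distinguishes it from endogenous Dicer. The cloning method is not recorded.
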