Addgene plasmid #41587: pCAGGS-Flag-hsDicer (E1564A)
Depositing lab: Phil Sharp. Depositing organization: Massachusetts Institute of Technology. Publication: In vivo structure-function analysis of human Dicer reveals directional processing of precursor miRNAs. Gurtan AM, Lu V, Bhutkar A, Sharp PA. RNA. 2012 Jun;18(6):1116-22. Epub 2012 Apr 30. 10.1261/rna.032680.112 PubMed 22546613.
Backbone
  Vector backbone: pCAGGS
  Backbone size w/o insert (bp): 4790
  Total vector size (bp): 10528
  Vector type: Mammalian Expression
  Selectable markers: None
Growth in bacteria
  Bacterial resistance: Ampicillin, 100 μg/mL
  Growth temperature: 37°C
  Growth strain: Top10/P3
  Copy number: High Copy
Gene/Insert
  Gene/Insert name: hsDicer (alt name: Dicer1)
  Species: H. sapiens (human)
  Insert size (bp): 5796
  Mutation: E1564A
  GenBank ID: NM_177438 NM_030621
  Entrez Gene: DICER1 (a.k.a. DCR1, Dicer, Dicer1e, GLOW, HERNA, K12H4.8-LIKE, MNG1, RMSE2, aviD)
  Promoter: CMV
  Tag / fusion protein: Flag (N terminal on insert)
  Cloning method: Unknown
  Sequencing primers: 5′ Custom; 3′ Custom
Terms and licenses: Academic/Nonprofit Terms; Industry Terms: Not Available to Industry
How to cite: pCAGGS-Flag-hsDicer (E1564A) was a gift from Phil Sharp (Addgene plasmid # 41587 ; http://n2t.net/addgene:41587 ; RRID:Addgene_41587)
